Addgene plasmid #46868: pGL3-24p3/LCN2-282C/EBP mut-LUC
Purpose: murine 24p3 minimal promoter with C/EBP mutation k as a luciferase reporter
Depositing lab: Sarah Gaffen. Depositing organization: University at Buffalo (SUNY Buffalo). Publication: Distinct functional motifs within the IL-17 receptor regulate signal transduction and target gene expression. Maitra A, Shen F, Hanel W, Mossman K, Tocker J, Swart D, Gaffen SL. Proc Natl Acad Sci U S A. 2007 May 1;104(18):7506-11. Epub 2007 Apr 24. 10.1073/pnas.0611589104 PubMed 17456598.
Backbone
  Vector backbone: pGL3-basic
  Backbone manufacturer: Promega
  Backbone size w/o insert (bp): 4818
  Total vector size (bp): 5100
  Vector type: Luciferase
Growth in bacteria
  Bacterial resistance: Ampicillin, 100 μg/mL
  Growth temperature: 37°C
  Growth strain: DH5alpha
  Copy number: High Copy
Gene/Insert
  Gene/Insert name: 24p3/lipocalin 2 proximal promoter (alt name: LCN2 promoter)
  Species: M. musculus (mouse)
  Insert size (bp): 282
  Mutation: CEBP site is mutated (see comments)
  Promoter: 24p3 promoter (inactive)
  Cloning method: Restriction Enzyme; 5′ cloning site Mlu I (not destroyed); 3′ cloning site Xho I (destroyed during cloning)
  Sequencing primers: 5′ RVprimer3; 3′ LucNrev
Terms and licenses: Academic/Nonprofit Terms; Industry Terms: Not Available to Industry
Depositor comments: Primers used to create the C/EBP mutation were (lower case are mutations): 5-CAG CCC TTC CTG gca CTt ggC CTT GCA CAG TTC CGA C-3 and 5-AAC TGT GCA AGG cca AGt gcC AGG AAG GGC TGC AGG G-3
How to cite: pGL3-24p3/LCN2-282C/EBP mut-LUC was a gift from Sarah Gaffen (Addgene plasmid # 46868 ; http://n2t.net/addgene:46868 ; RRID:Addgene_46868)
