[The description below was written by a language model from this plasmid's Addgene catalogue record.]
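Description:
pGL3-24p3/LCN2-282C/EBP mut-LUC is a firefly luciferase reporter plasmid built on the promoterless pGL3-basic backbone, giving a total size of about 5.1 kb. It is maintained as a high-copy plasmid in E. coli under ampicillin selection. pGL3-basic has no eukaryotic promoter or enhancer of its own, so any luciferase expression after transfection into mammalian cells depends on the regulatory sequence cloned upstream of the luc gene. No feature table accompanies the record, so the exact positions of the backbone elements are not documented here.

The insert is a 282 bp fragment of the mouse 24p3/lipocalin 2 (LCN2) proximal promoter, placed in the upstream polylinker between MluI, which is retained, and XhoI, which was destroyed during cloning. In this version the C/EBP binding site within the minimal promoter has been altered by site-directed base substitutions, and the record lists the resulting promoter as inactive. The construct therefore serves as a loss-of-function comparison for a reporter carrying the intact site, used to test whether C/EBP binding is needed for promoter activity. The associated publication concerns IL-17 receptor signalling and target gene expression, which suggests the plasmid is used in transient transfection luciferase assays to examine how cytokine-driven signals regulate the 24p3/LCN2 promoter through that site. The record does not specify the cell types or stimulation conditions used.
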