>Addgene plasmid #46868 | pGL3-24p3/LCN2-282C/EBP mut-LUC | addgene partial sequence | sequence record 68252 | LucNRev 5'-CCTTATGCAGTTGCTCTCC-3'
GGGCCTTTCTTTATGTTTTTGGCGTCTTCCATGGTGGCTTTACCAACAGTACCGGAATGCCAAGCTTACT
TAGATCCAGATCTCGAGGGCCATGGTTTCCACAGCTACTAGGTCTGATGTGTGCTGGAGGAGGAAGAGCA
GAGAGTGAGGAGGACTCCCCAGCGGGCTTTTTATGGGCCTACCTGGCTGCCAGCCCCCCTGTTGGGCGGG
GTAGTCCATCCTTTACCAAGTCCAGGAAGCCATGAAGTAATTGCCAGTACATTCTGTTGAAATACTTGGC
AAGATTTCTGTCCCTCTCTCCCCCAGGTCGGAACTGTGCAAGGCCAAGTGCCAGGAAGGGCTGCAGGGGA
CAGAGGGGGACCAGAGGGACATTCCCAGGGCTTTGGATTCTGGCAGGACGCGTAAGAGCTCGGTACCTAT
CGATAGAGAAATGTTCTGGCACCTGCACTTGCACTGGGGACAGCCTATTTTGCTAGTTTGTTTTGTTTCG
TTTTGTTTTGATGGAGAGCGTATGTTAGTACTATCGATTCACACAAAAAACCAACACACAGATGTAATGA
AAATAAAGATATTTTATTGCGGCCGCTCCAAGTACCTCCCGTACCTTAATATTACTTACTTATCATGGTA
GCTTGGGCTGGCGTAATAGCGAAGAGGCCCGCACCGATCGCCCTTCCCAACAGTTGCGCAGCCTGAATGG
CGAATGGCAAATTGTAAGCGTTAATATTTTGTTAAAATTCGCGTTAAATTTTTGTTAAATCAGCTCATTT
TTTAACCAATAGGCCGAAATCGGCAAAATCCCTTATAAATCAAAAGAATAGACCGAGATAGGGTTGAGTG
